>Addgene plasmid #31145 | pCDF1-ADAM29 (S112F) | addgene partial sequence | sequence record 35763 | pCDF1-R2 5'-CCA ACT TCT CGG GGA CTG T-3'
GGAGCGATCGCAGATCCTTCGCGGCCGCCTACTTATCGTCGTCATCCTTGTAATCGGAGGGCGTCACAGG
AGGTTGACTCTGGGAAGGCATCAACTGAGGTTGCCTCTGGGAGGGTGTCACAGGAGGTTGACTCTGGGAA
GGCGTCAACTGAGGATGACTCTGGGAAGGCATCACAGGAGGTTGACTCTGAGAAGGCATCACCCGAGGTT
GACTCTGGGAGGGTGTCACAGGAGGTTGACTCTGGGAAGGCATCACCTGAGGATGACTCTGGGAAGGCGT
CACAGGAGGTTGACTCTGGGAAGGCATCACCCAAGGTTGACTCTGGGGAGGTAACTCATGAGGTCGACGC
TGAATTTTTTCCTCTTCTTTTGCAGATGGAGTTTGAACATCTTGCTGCTTTTTTATTGGTTTACTTTTTT
TACAAAGTCGATAAAGACAACATAATAAAATAAACAAAACAATAAGCAACAATATACACAGATAACAGAA
CTTCTTTTTCTTCTTTCTCTTAGGGGGTGGGCCACTGTCAACACTACCTCCATAGCCTTT
