>Addgene plasmid #31145 | pCDF1-ADAM29 (S112F) | addgene partial sequence | sequence record 37125 | LNCX 5'-AGCTCGTTTAGTGAACCGTCAGATC-3'
TTGACCTCCATAGAAGATTCTAGAGCCACCATAAGATGTTACTCCTGCTGCATTGCCTTGGGGTGTTTCT
GTCCTGTTCTGGACACATCCAGGATGAGCACCCCCAATATCACAGCCCTCCGGATGTGGTGATTCCTGTG
AGGATAACTGGCACCACCAGAGGCATGACACCTCCAGGCTGGCTCTCCTATATCCTGCCCTTTGGAGGCC
AGAAACACATTATCCACATAAAGGTCAAGAAGCTTTTGTTTTCCAAACACCTCCCTGTGTTCACCTACAC
AGACCAGGGTGCTATCCTTGAGGACCAGCCATTTGTCCAGAATAACTGCTACTATCATGGTTATGTGGAA
GGGGACCCAGAATTCCTGGTTTCCCTCAGTACCTGTTTTGGGGGTTTTCAAGGAATATTACAGATAAATG
ACTTTGCTTATGAAATCAAGCCCCTAGCATTTTCTACCACGTTTGAACATCTGGTATACAAGATGGACAG
TGAGGAGAAACAATTTTCAACCATGAGATCCGGATTTATGCAAAATGAAATAACATGCCGAATGGAATTT
GAAGAAATTGATAATTCCACTCAGAAGCAAAGTTCTTATGTGGGCTGGTGGATCCATTTTAGGATTGTTG
AAATTGTAGT
