[The description below was written by a language model from this plasmid's Addgene catalogue record.]
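Description:
pCDF1-ADAM29 (S112F) is a lentiviral mammalian expression plasmid built on the commercial pCDF1-EF1-MCS2-Puromycin backbone (about 6.6 kb without insert). It carries a roughly 2.5 kb human ADAM29 insert, cloned by restriction enzymes between XbaI and NotI sites that both remain intact. ADAM29 (also known as CT73 or svph1) belongs to the disintegrin-metalloproteinase family. The open reading frame here carries a missense substitution changing serine 112 to phenylalanine and has a FLAG epitope fused to its C terminus, so the mutant protein can be detected or immunoprecipitated with anti-FLAG reagents.

In bacteria the plasmid is selected with ampicillin and is listed as low copy. It is grown in a recombination-deficient strain, as is usual for lentiviral vectors, whose repeated terminal sequences are prone to rearrangement. In mammalian cells, puromycin resistance allows selection of transduced or transfected populations. The backbone name suggests an EF1 promoter associated with the puromycin cassette. However, the record has no feature table and does not explicitly state which promoter drives the ADAM29 insert, nor does it list the viral elements present.

As a transfer vector, the construct would be packaged into lentiviral particles for stable delivery into target cells. The associated publication reports that ADAM29 and ADAM7 are frequently mutated in melanoma. This points to the plasmid being used to express a melanoma-associated ADAM29 variant and compare its effects with those of the wild-type protein.
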