Addgene plasmid #31145: pCDF1-ADAM29 (S112F)
Depositing lab: Yardena Samuels. Depositing organization: National Human Genome Research Institute (NHGRI). Publication: Analysis of the disintegrin-metalloproteinases family reveals ADAM29 and ADAM7 are often mutated in melanoma. Wei X, Moncada-Pazos A, Cal S, Soria-Valles C, Gartner J, Rudloff U, Lin JC, Rosenberg SA, Lopez-Otin C, Samuels Y. Hum Mutat. 2011 Jun;32(6):E2148-75. doi: 10.1002/humu.21477. Epub 2011 Feb 24. PubMed 21618342.
Backbone
  Vector backbone: pCDF1-EF1-MCS2-Puromycin
  Backbone manufacturer: Systems Biosciences Inc
  Backbone size w/o insert (bp): 6600
  Vector type: Mammalian Expression, Lentiviral
  Selectable markers: Puromycin
Growth in bacteria
  Bacterial resistance: Ampicillin, 100 μg/mL
  Growth temperature: 37°C
  Growth strain: Stbl3
  Copy number: Low Copy
Gene/Insert
  Gene/Insert name: ADAM29
  Species: H. sapiens (human)
  Insert size (bp): 2500
  Mutation: Serine 112 changed to Pheylalnine
  Entrez Gene: ADAM29 (a.k.a. CT73, svph1)
  Tag / fusion protein: FLAG (C terminal on insert)
  Cloning method: Restriction Enzyme; 5′ cloning site XbaI (not destroyed); 3′ cloning site NotI (not destroyed)
  Sequencing primers: 5′ N/A; 3′ N/A
Terms and licenses: Academic/Nonprofit Terms; Industry Terms: Not Available to Industry
How to cite: pCDF1-ADAM29 (S112F) was a gift from Yardena Samuels (Addgene plasmid # 31145 ; http://n2t.net/addgene:31145 ; RRID:Addgene_31145)
